>Addgene plasmid #235145 | pAAV-L7-6-DD-T6B-WT-YFP | addgene full sequence | sequence record 469883 | Addgene NGS Result
CCTGCAGGCAGCTGCGCGCTCGCTCGCTCACTGAGGCCGCCCGGGCAAAGCCCGGGCGTCGGGCGACCTT
TGGTCGCCCGGCCTCAGTGAGCGAGCGAGCGCGCAGAGAGGGAGTGGCCAACTCCATCACTAGGGGTTCC
TTCTAGACAACTTTGTATAGAAAAGTTGACTAGTGGTTCCACCCTCATGTTGGTTGATCTTCAACATTGT
CCTGACTTCTTCCCACTTGACATTCCTCAGGGTCCTGTGATCATGGCTGGGTCTAGTGAGGTTCAAACCT
GCACTGCCCTACCCACACCCACACCCAGCTCAGCGTCAGTCAGGATCAACAGTTACCTAGAGATCATCTT
TCTGGGGCTTAAGCATTGGTGGGAGCAGATGGGATATGAGTTGGGGATTTGGGGATGGGGGAAGATATCT
GCTCCCCCTCCCCCTACACCCTAGCCTTTTAAAAGGCCTTCTCAGGTCAGAGACCAGGAGAAAAGTATAG
GAGAGATACACAATGGACCAGGAAGAAGAAAAGGGAGAGGGAGGCTCAGACCTTCTAGACAAGGTAAGAG
GGCTCTGGCTGACTCCACCATCCGCTTCTTGAGGTCTCGGCACCTGTAATTGACAAGATTAATTCATTTA
TAGGGCATCTAATTAGCAAGTAAGTCTCTGGAGTCCCCTGACCCAGTTACTATAACACACAGGGGGTATA
GGTAGGGGAGTATAAGAGCCCCTCCTCAGGGCAAATGAATGGATTCTTAGTACTGTCCCCCAAGAGATAG
TAGGTACTAGGATTTAGGGGCACTTCTGAGCCCCATTTCCCTGGTAAGTGTCCCAACCCCCCAAATCAAC
CCAAGCCTGGTCTCAATCTAGGACAGTGGTAGAATGCTGTCCCTAGAGTCAGTACCATGTGAAATTGTGC
TGCAGGCAGGGGCCCCAGGCTGGGAGGTGGGGGTTGGGGGAGTCAGGGGCAGGTCAGGGAAGGAGACTCA
GGTTTCATTTAGAGAAATTCTGCAGACCCGTGAGGACTCAAGTTTGTACAAAAAAGCTCGAGGCCACCAT
GATCTCTCTGATTGCCGCTCTGGCCGTGGACTACGTGATCGGGATGGAAAACGCTATGCCATGGAATCTG
CCCGCCGATCTGGCTTGGTTCAAGAGGAACACCCTGAACAAGCCAGTGATCATGGGCAGATACACTTGGG
AGTCCATTGGCCGGCCCCTGCCTGGACGCAAGAACATCATTCTGAGCTCCCAGCCCTCTACCGACGACAG
GGTGACATGGGTGAAAAGTGTGGACGAAGCCATTGCCGCTTGCGGAGATGTGCCCGAGATCATGGTCATC
GGCGGAGGGAGAGTGATCGAGCAGTTCCTGCCTAAGGCCCAGAAACTGTACCTGACTCACATTGACGCTG
AGGTGGAAGGGGACACCCATTTTCCTGATTATGAGCCAGACGATTGGGAAAGCGTGTTCTCCGAGTTTCA
CGACGCCGATGCTCAGAATTCTCATAGTTATTGCTTTGAGATCCTGGAAAGGAGACGCGGCCGCGATTGT
CAGGCTGTCTTGCAGACTCTTTTGAGCCGAACTGATTTGGACCCCAGGGTGCTCTCAAACACTGGCTGGG
GCCAAACTCAAATTAAGCAGGACACAGTGTGGGACATTGAAGAGGTGCCAAGGCCTGAGGGGAAATCTGA
CAAAGGAACTGAGGGGTGGGAGAGCGCTGCCACACAGACCAAGAACTCAGGGGGCTGGGGAGATGCACCC
AGCCAAAGCAATCAAATGAAGTCTGGATGGGGGGAGCTCGTCGCCACCGGATCCATGGTGAGCAAGGGCG
AGGAGCTGTTCACCGGGGTGGTGCCCATCCTGGTCGAGCTGGACGGCGACGTAAACGGCCACAAGTTCAG
CGTGTCCGGCGAGGGCGAGGGCGATGCCACCTACGGCAAGCTGACCCTGAAGTTCATCTGCACCACCGGC
AAGCTGCCCGTGCCCTGGCCCACCCTCGTGACCACCTTCGGCTACGGCCTGCAGTGCTTCGCCCGCTACC
CCGACCACATGAAGCAGCACGACTTCTTCAAGTCCGCCATGCCCGAAGGCTACGTCCAGGAGCGCACCAT
CTTCTTCAAGGACGACGGCAACTACAAGACCCGCGCCGAGGTGAAGTTCGAGGGCGACACCCTGGTGAAC
CGCATCGAGCTGAAGGGCATCGACTTCAAGGAGGACGGCAACATCCTGGGGCACAAGCTGGAGTACAACT
ACAACAGCCACAACGTCTATATCATGGCCGACAAGCAGAAGAACGGCATCAAGGTGAACTTCAAGATCCG
CCACAACATCGAGGACGGCAGCGTGCAGCTCGCCGACCACTACCAGCAGAACACCCCCATCGGCGACGGC
CCCGTGCTGCTGCCCGACAACCACTACCTGAGCTACCAGTCCGCCCTGAGCAAAGACCCCAACGAGAAGC
GCGATCACATGGTCCTGCTGGAGTTCGTGACCGCCGCCGGGATCACTCTCGGCATGGACGAGCTGTACAA
GTAAGTCGACACCCAGCTTTCTTGTACAAAGTGGGAATTCCGATAATCAACCTCTGGATTACAAAATTTG
TGAAAGATTGACTGGTATTCTTAACTATGTTGCTCCTTTTACGCTATGTGGATACGCTGCTTTAATGCCT
TTGTATCATGCTATTGCTTCCCGTATGGCTTTCATTTTCTCCTCCTTGTATAAATCCTGGTTGCTGTCTC
TTTATGAGGAGTTGTGGCCCGTTGTCAGGCAACGTGGCGTGGTGTGCACTGTGTTTGCTGACGCAACCCC
CACTGGTTGGGGCATTGCCACCACCTGTCAGCTCCTTTCCGGGACTTTCGCTTTCCCCCTCCCTATTGCC
ACGGCGGAACTCATCGCCGCCTGCCTTGCCCGCTGCTGGACAGGGGCTCGGCTGTTGGGCACTGACAATT
CCGTGGTGTTGTCGGGGAAGCTGACGTCCTTTCCATGGCTGCTCGCCTGTGTTGCCACCTGGATTCTGCG
CGGGACGTCCTTCTGCTACGTCCCTTCGGCCCTCAATCCAGCGGACCTTCCTTCCCGCGGCCTGCTGCCG
GCTCTGCGGCCTCTTCCGCGTCTTCGCCTTCGCCCTCAGACGAGTCGGATCTCCCTTTGGGCCGCCTCCC
CGCATCGGGAATTCCTAGAGCTCGCTGATCAGCCTCGACTGTGCCTTCTAGTTGCCAGCCATCTGTTGTT
TGCCCCTCCCCCGTGCCTTCCTTGACCCTGGAAGGTGCCACTCCCACTGTCCTTTCCTAATAAAATGAGG
AAATTGCATCGCATTGTCTGAGTAGGTGTCATTCTATTCTGGGGGGTGGGGTGGGGCAGGACAGCAAGGG
GGAGGATTGGGAAGAGAATAGCAGGCATGCTGGGGAGGGCCGCAGGAACCCCTAGTGATGGAGTTGGCCA
CTCCCTCTCTGCGCGCTCGCTCGCTCACTGAGGCCGGGCGACCAAAGGTCGCCCGACGCCCGGGCTTTGC
CCGGGCGGCCTCAGTGAGCGAGCGAGCGCGCAGCTGCCTGCAGGGGCGCCTGATGCGGTATTTTCTCCTT
ACGCATCTGTGCGGTATTTCACACCGCATA
[95 nt withheld, positions 3601-3695]
T
[46 nt withheld, positions 3697-3742]
C
[141 nt withheld, positions 3744-3884]
CCTTTGACGTTGGAGTCCACGTTCTTT
[37 nt withheld, positions 3912-3948]
ACTCTATCTCGGGCTATTCTTTTGATTTATAAGGGATTTTGCCGATTTCGGTCTATTGGTTAAAAAATGA
GCTGATTTAACAAAAATTTAACGCGAATTTTAACAAAATATTAACGTTTACAATTTTATGGTGCACTCTC
AGTACAATCTGCTCTGATGCCGCATAGTTAAGCCAGCCCCGACACCCGCCAACACCCGCTGACGCGCCCT
GACGGGCTTGTCTGCTCCCGGCATCCGCTTACAGACAAGCTGTGACCGTCTCCGGGAGCTGCATGTGTCA
GAGGTTTTCACCGTCATCACCGAAACGCGCGAGACGAAAGGGCCTCGTGATACGCCTATTTTTATAGGTT
AATGTCATGATAATAATGGTTTCTTAGACGTCAGGTGGCACTTTTCGGGGAAATGTGCGCGGAACCCCTA
TTTGTTTATTTTTCTAAATACATTCAAATATGTATCCGCTCATGAGACAATAACCCTGATAAATGCTTCA
ATAATATTGAAAAAGGAAGAGTATGAGTATTCAACATTTCCGTGTCGCCCTTATTCCCTTTTTTGCGGCA
TTTTGCCTTCCTGTTTTTGCTCACCCAGAAACGCTGGTGAAAGTAAAAGATGCTGAAGATCAGTTGGGTG
CACGAGTGGGTTACATCGAACTGGATCTCAACAGCGGTAAGATCCTTGAGAGTTTTCGCCCCGAAGAACG
TTTTCCAATGATGAGCACTTTTAAAGTTCTGCTATGTGGCGCGGTATTATCCCGTATTGACGCCGGGCAA
GAGCAACTCGGTCGCCGCATACACTATTCTCAGAATGACTTGGTTGAGTACTCACCAGTCACAGAAAAGC
ATCTTACGGATGGCATGACAGTAAGAGAATTATGCAGTGCTGCCATAACCATGAGTGATAACACTGCGGC
CAACTTACTTCTGACAACGATCGGAGGACCGAAGGAGCTAACCGCTTTTTTGCACAACATGGGGGATCAT
GTAACTCGCCTTGATCGTTGGGAACCGGAGCTGAATGAAGCCATACCAAACGACGAGCGTGACACCACGA
TGCCTGTAGCAATGGCAACAACGTTGCGCAAACTATTAACTGGCGAACTACTTACTCTAGCTTCCCGGCA
ACAATTAATAGACTGGATGGAGGCGGATAAAGTTGCAGGACCACTTCTGCGCTCGGCCCTTCCGGCTGGC
TGGTTTATTGCTGATAAATCTGGAGCCGGTGAGCGTGGAAGCCGCGGTATCATTGCAGCACTGGGGCCAG
ATGGTAAGCCCTCCCGTATCGTAGTTATCTACACGACGGGGAGTCAGGCAACTATGGATGAACGAAATAG
ACAGATCGCTGAGATAGGTGCCTCACTGATTAAGCATTGGTAACTGTCAGACCAAGTTTACTCATATATA
CTTTAGATTGATTTAAAACTTCATTTTTAATTTAAAAGGATCTAGGTGAAGATCCTTTTTGATAATCTCA
TGACCAAAATCCCTTAACGTGAGTTTTCGTTCCACTGAGCGTCAGACCCCGTAGAAAAGATCAAAGGATC
TTCTTGAGATCCTTTTTTTCTGCGCGTAATCTGCTGCTTGCAAACAAAAAAACCACCGCTACCAGCGGTG
GTTTGTTTGCCGGATCAAGAGCTACCAACTCTTTTTCCGAAGGTAACTGGCTTCAGCAGAGCGCAGATAC
CAAATACTGTTCTTCTAGTGTAGCCGTAGTTAGGCCACCACTTCAAGAACTCTGTAGCACCGCCTACATA
CCTCGCTCTGCTAATCCTGTTACCAGTGGCTGCTGCCAGTGGCGATAAGTCGTGTCTTACCGGGTTGGAC
TCAAGACGATAGTTACCGGATAAGGCGCAGCGGTCGGGCTGAACGGGGGGTTCGTGCACACAGCCCAGCT
TGGAGCGAACGACCTACACCGAACTGAGATACCTACAGCGTGAGCTATGAGAAAGCGCCACGCTTCCCGA
AGGGAGAAAGGCGGACAGGTATCCGGTAAGCGGCAGGGTCGGAACAGGAGAGCGCACGAGGGAGCTTCCA
GGGGGAAACGCCTGGTATCTTTATAGTCCTGTCGGGTTTCGCCACCTCTGACTTGAGCGTCGATTTTTGT
GATGCTCGTCAGGGGGGCGGAGCCTATGGAAAAACGCCAGCAACGCGGCCTTTTTACGGTTCCTGGCCTT
TTGCTGGCCTTTTGCTCACATGT
Features (pLannotate 1.2.2; 16 found; start..end, strand, type, name):
      1..141     -  repeat_region  AAV2 ITR: inverted terminal repeat of adeno-associated virus serotype 2 inverted
    148..168     +  protein_bind   attB4: mutant version of attB; core recombination site for the Gateway® BP reaction BP Clonase™
   1019..1037    +  protein_bind   attB1 (fragment): mutant version of attB; core recombination site for the Gateway® BP reaction BP Clonase™
   1049..1525    +  CDS            folA: DYR_ECOLI - Also known as tmrA. Experimental evidence at protein level: Swiss-Prot protein existence level 1. Key enzyme in folate metabolism. Catalyzes an essential reaction for de novo glycine and purine synthesis, and for DNA precursor synthesis. From Escherichia coli (strain K12).
   1805..2524    +  CDS            EYFP: enhanced YFP mammalian codon-optimized
   2534..2554    -  protein_bind   attB2: mutant version of attB; core recombination site for the Gateway® BP reaction BP Clonase™
   2565..3153    +  misc_feature   WPRE: woodchuck hepatitis virus posttranscriptional regulatory element
   3189..3300    +  polyA_signal   bGH poly(A) signal: bovine growth hormone polyadenylation signal
   3404..3544    +  repeat_region  AAV2 ITR: inverted terminal repeat of adeno-associated virus serotype 2 inverted
   3549..3600    -  misc_feature   bom (fragment): basis of mobility region from pBR322
   3619..4074    +  rep_origin     f1 ori (sequence partly withheld): f1 bacteriophage origin of replication; arrow indicates direction of (+) strand synthesis
   4075..4124    -  misc_feature   bom (fragment): basis of mobility region from pBR322
   4226..4261    -  CDS            rop (fragment): Rop protein, which maintains plasmids at low copy number; rop
   4356..4460    +  promoter       AmpR promoter: bla
   4461..5321    +  CDS            AmpR: β-lactamase; bla; confers resistance to ampicillin, carbenicillin, and related antibiotics
   5492..6080    +  rep_origin     ori: high-copy-number ColE1/pMB1/pBR322/pUC origin of replication
