[The description below was written by a language model from this plasmid's Addgene catalogue record and pLannotate feature annotations shown in this document.]
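Description:
pAAV-L7-6-DD-T6B-WT-YFP is an adeno-associated virus transfer plasmid built on a pAAV backbone, designed to deliver a drug-stabilisable T6B peptide to cerebellar Purkinje cells. The 6,141-nt sequence carries two AAV2 inverted terminal repeats that flank the expression cassette and allow it to be packaged into recombinant AAV particles. Outside the ITRs, the bacterial portion contains a high-copy ColE1/pUC-type origin, an ampicillin resistance gene (β-lactamase) with its own promoter, an f1 phage origin, and small remnants of the pBR322 bom and rop regions.

Between the ITRs, the region bounded by attB4 and attB1 Gateway recombination sites is not annotated in the feature table, but by position it corresponds to the Purkinje cell-specific L7-6 promoter named in the catalogue entry. Downstream lies an open reading frame beginning with E. coli dihydrofolate reductase (folA), which serves here as the "DD" module of the name, presumably a destabilising domain that makes accumulation of the fusion protein inducible. An unannotated gap between the DHFR and EYFP coding sequences is where the T6B peptide (listed as human-derived, wild-type version) presumably sits, giving a DHFR-T6B-YFP fusion whose expression can be followed by fluorescence. An attB2 site follows, then a WPRE to enhance transcript stability and expression, and a bovine growth hormone polyadenylation signal. The attB sites suggest the cassette was originally assembled by multisite Gateway cloning, although the record lists restriction cloning with XhoI and SalI for the insert.

The associated study concerns microRNA mechanisms in Purkinje cell specification, and the construct is intended for cell-type-restricted, temporally controllable expression of T6B in these neurons.
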