Addgene plasmid #235145: pAAV-L7-6-DD-T6B-WT-YFP
Purpose: Expresses the inducible T6B peptide fused with DHFR and YFP under the Purkinje cell-specific L7-6 promoter
Depositing lab: Giordano Lippi. Depositing organization: Scripps California (The Scripps Research Institute). Publication: MicroRNA mechanisms instructing Purkinje cell specification. Zolboot N, Xiao Y, Du JX, Ghanem MM, Choi SY, Junn MJ, Zampa F, Huang Z, MacRae IJ, Lippi G. Neuron. 2025 Apr 1:S0896-6273(25)00181-3. doi: 10.1016/j.neuron.2025.03.009. PubMed 40179877.
Backbone
  Vector backbone: pAAV
  Vector type: AAV
Growth in bacteria
  Bacterial resistance: Ampicillin, 100 μg/mL
  Growth temperature: 37°C
  Growth strain: NEB Stable
  Copy number: High Copy
Gene/Insert
  Gene/Insert name: DHFR-fused T6B peptide
  Species: H. sapiens (human)
  Promoter: L7-6
  Cloning method: Restriction Enzyme; 5′ cloning site XhoI (not destroyed); 3′ cloning site SalI (not destroyed)
Terms and licenses: Academic/Nonprofit Terms; Industry Terms: Not Available to Industry
Depositor comments: Please visit https://doi.org/10.1101/2023.09.28.560023 for bioRxiv preprint.
How to cite: pAAV-L7-6-DD-T6B-WT-YFP was a gift from Giordano Lippi (Addgene plasmid # 235145 ; http://n2t.net/addgene:235145 ; RRID:Addgene_235145)
